>Addgene plasmid #1319 | moPrP(3F4) D177N | addgene partial sequence | sequence record 16569 | CMV-F 5'-CGCAAATGGGCGGTAGGCGTG-3'
GCAGAAGCTCGTTTAGTGACCGTCAGAATTAATTCAGATTCTGAATTCGGTACCGCGGCCGCATCGATGA
TATCAAGCTTATGGCGAACCTTGGCTACTGGCTGCTGGCCCTCTTTGTGACTATGTGGACTGATGTCGGC
CTCTGCAAAAAGCGGCCAAAGCCTGGAGGGTGGAACACCGGTGGAAGCCGGTATCCCGGGCAGGGAAGCC
CTGGAGGCAACCGTTACCCACCTCAGGGTGGCACCTGGGGGCAGCCCCACGGTGGTGGCTGGGGACAACC
CCATGGGGGCAGCTGGGGACAACCTCATGGTGGTAGTTGGGGTCAGCCCCATGGCGGTGGATGGGGCCAA
GGAGGGGGTACCCATAATCAGTGGAACAAGCCCAGCAAACCAAAAACCAACATGAAGCATATGGCAGGGG
CTGCGGCAGCTGGGGCAGTAGTGGGGGGCCTTGGTGGCTACATGCTGGGGAGCGCCATGAGCAGGCCCAT
GATCCATTTTGGCAACGACTGGGAGGACCGCTACTACCGTGAAAACATGTACCGCTACCCTAACCAAGTG
TACTACAGGCCAGTGGATCAGTACAGCAACCAGAACAACTTCGTGCACAACTGCGTCAATATCACCATCA
AGCAGCACACGGTCACCACCACCACCAAGGGGGAGAACTTCACCGAGACCGATGTGAAGATGATGGAGCG
CGTGGTGGAGCAGATGTGCGTCACCCAGTACCAGAAGG
