[The description below was written by a language model from this plasmid's Addgene catalogue record.]
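Description:
moPrP(3F4) D177N is a mammalian expression plasmid built on the pcb6 backbone (about 7.2 kb without insert) that carries a roughly 900 bp insert encoding mouse prion protein (Prnp) with a D177N point mutation. It is maintained in E. coli as a low-copy plasmid under ampicillin selection, and it carries a neomycin resistance marker so that transfected mammalian cells can be selected with G418, allowing stable as well as transient expression. The record does not explicitly name the promoter. The listed 5′ sequencing primer is CMV-F, which suggests that the insert sits downstream of a CMV promoter, but this is an inference rather than a stated feature. No feature table or origin of replication is given.

The "3F4" in the name most likely refers to the 3F4 antibody epitope, commonly engineered into mouse PrP so that the introduced protein can be distinguished from endogenous PrP, although the record lists only D177N as a mutation and does not describe the epitope changes. The insert was placed by restriction cloning, with several candidate sites listed at the 5′ junction and an uncertain BamHI site at the 3′ junction, so the exact cloning boundaries are not firmly documented.

The associated publication concerns wild-type PrP and a disease-associated mutant undergoing retrograde transport and proteasomal degradation. This indicates that the construct is used to express a prion-disease-linked PrP variant in cultured mammalian cells, in order to study its trafficking, misfolding and turnover in comparison with wild-type protein.
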