Addgene plasmid #1319: moPrP(3F4) D177N
Depositing lab: Susan Lindquist. Depositing organization: Whitehead Institute for Biomedical Research. Publication: Wild-type PrP and a mutant associated with prion disease are subject to retrograde transport and proteasome degradation. Ma J, Lindquist S. Proc Natl Acad Sci U S A 2001 Dec 18;98(26):14955-60. Epub 2001 Dec 11. 10.1073/pnas.011578098 PubMed 11742063.
Backbone
  Vector backbone: pcb6
  Backbone size w/o insert (bp): 7200
  Vector type: Mammalian Expression
  Selectable markers: Neomycin (select with G418)
Growth in bacteria
  Bacterial resistance: Ampicillin, 100 μg/mL
  Growth temperature: 37°C
  Growth strain: DH5alpha
  Copy number: Low Copy
Gene/Insert
  Gene/Insert name: PrP D177N (alt name: prion protein)
  Species: M. musculus (mouse)
  Insert size (bp): 900
  Mutation: D177N point mutation
  GenBank ID: NM_011170
  Entrez Gene: Prnp (a.k.a. CD230, PrP, PrP<C>, PrPC, PrPSc, Prn-i, Prn-p, Sinc, prP27-30, prP33-35C)
  Cloning method: Restriction Enzyme; 5′ cloning site bglII, EcoRI, KpnI, NotI, ClaI, EcoRV (not destroyed); 3′ cloning site bamHI??? (not destroyed)
  Sequencing primers: 5′ CMV-F
Terms and licenses: Academic/Nonprofit Terms; Industry Terms: Not Available to Industry
How to cite: moPrP(3F4) D177N was a gift from Susan Lindquist (Addgene plasmid # 1319 ; http://n2t.net/addgene:1319 ; RRID:Addgene_1319)
